>Addgene plasmid #83205 | pGrDL_SPb | depositor full sequence | sequence record 164852 | pGrDL_SPb sequence 7774 bps
TTTTTATCCCCGGAAGCCTGTGGATAGAGGGTAGTTATCCACGTGAAACCGCTAATGCCCCGCAAAGCCT
TGATTCACGGGGCTTTCCGGCCCGCTCCAAAAACTATCCACGTGAAATCGCTAATCAGGGTACGTGAAAT
CGCTAATCGGAGTACGTGAAATCGCTAATAAGGTCACGTGAAATCGCTAATCAAAAAGGCACGTGAGAAC
GCTAATAGCCCTTTCAGATCAACAGCTTGCAAACACCCCTCGCTCCGGCAAGTAGTTACAGCAAGTAGTA
TGTTCAATTAGCTTTTCAATTATGAATATATATATCAATTATTGGTCGCCCTTGGCTTGTGGACAATGCG
CTACGCGCACCGGCTCCGCCCGTGGACAACCGCAAGCGGTTGCCCACCGTCGAGCGCCAGCGCCTTTGCC
CACAACCCGGCGGCCGGCCGCAACAGATCGTTTTATAAATTTTTTTTTTTGAAAAAGAAAAAGCCCGAAA
GGCGGCAACCTCTCGGGCTTCTGGATTTCCGATCCCCGGAATTAGAGATCTTGGCAGGATATATTGTGGT
GTAACGTATCAGCTTGCATGCCGGTCGATCTAGTAACATAGATGACACCGCGCGCGATAATTTATCCTAG
TTTGCGCGCTATATTTTGTTTTCTATCGCGTATTAAATGTATAATTGCGGGACTCTAATCATAAAAACCC
ATCTCATAAATAACGTCATGCATTACATGTTAATTATTACATGCTTAACGTAATTCAACAGAAATTATAT
GATAATCATCGCAAGACCGGCAACAGGATTCAATCTTAAGAAACTTTATTGCCAAATGTTTGAACGATCT
GCTTGACTCTAGATTATTGTTCATTTTTGAGAACTCGCTCAACGAACGATTTGATATATTTTCCCATTTC
ATCAGGTGCATCTTCTTGCGAAAAATGAAGACCTTTTACTTTGACAAATTCAGTATTAGGAAACTTCTTG
GCACCTTCAACAATAGCATTGGAAAAGAATCCTGGGTCCGATTCAATAAACATTTTTGGTAAATCATCAC
TTGCACGTAGATAAGCATTATAATTCCTAACAATTTGTACAACGTCAGGTTTACCACCTTTTACTAACGG
GATTTCACGAGGCCATGATAATGTTGGACGACGAACTTCACCTTTCTCTTTGAATGGTTCAAGATATGCT
GCAAATTCTTCTGGTTCTAACTTTCTCATGATTTTTGATGGCAACATGGTTTCCACGAAGAAGTTATTCT
CCAAAACCATTTTTTCTCCTTCTTCAGATTTGATCAACGCAATATCTTCTTCAATATCAGGCCATTCATC
CCATGATTCAATCACATCTACTACACTTTCAGCGTGAACTATTGCTTTGATCTTATCTTGATGCTCATAG
CTATAATGAAATGCCAAACAAGCACCCCAATCATGGCCGACAAAAATGATCTTCTTTGGTAAATTAAGAA
GTTCAAACCATGCAGTAAGATATTTGTAATGATCAAGTAACCTATAAGAACCATTACCAGATTTGCCTGA
TTTGCCCATACCAATAAGGTCTGGTATAATACACCGCGCTACTGGCTCAATATGTGGCACAACATGTCGC
CATAAATAAGAAGAGGCCGCGTTACCATGTAAAAAAATAACAGCATTTTCTGCATGTTTTTCTGAATCAT
AATAATTAATAAATGAATCAAGAACATTCATTTGTTTACATCTGGCCCACCACTGCGGACCAGTTATCAT
CCGTTTCCTTTGTTCTGGATCATAAACTTTCGAAGTCATGTCGATCGACCTCGACTTTTAATCAACTGAA
AGTAAAAGCAAGTTAAATCAGCACACTTAGTCTAACCTAAACATATACATGAAGGTATCAACACATAACA
CAACATCATAAGATCGATTCAGAACTCAACTAAATGTCTCTAGTCATATAAGGTTTTACTTGTTAGTAAG
TAAACTGATATATCTAAATCCCAGACAATTTGGAGCTCAGTCAACAGGCGGACACTTGTAATAATAAAAA
CATGCTTCGTTTTTCCGTATAGCAGCCAAAAAAAAAAGATCCATCAAAGTTTAGCTAAATTTGCTGGTAA
CCAAAATGAGTATGCAGAGATCAAGTACTAATAACACAGTAGATCTAGGAAAATTAAGAGCAGATCAAGT
TCATGACAGATTGACCATAAAAACAACAGATCTGGAAAAATCAAAGAGAATATCACACCTAAATCTAAGT
TTTACTAAGTAATTAGAGCAGTAGAGTAATCAGAAGAACAAAAAGCAGCGATTCAACATGAGTAAGTAGA
GCAGATCTCAAAGCAGAAATTGAAAGAAAAGAAGCAAGTAAATAAAGCAAGATCTGATGAAGAAGATAGG
TTAGATTACCGAAAAGGAAATGAAAATGGATCTGAAAAGCAAAGGCAAACGGATGATGACTTGTGGCCGA
CTTGCTTTCTCTCTCTACAGTCTGGAAGAGGATGAATGAGTTAAGACAATACACAAGTATATATATAGTC
GTAAAAACTGGCTGAGACGGCCTTTGAATTTATAATTTTCTTTTTTATTCTATTCAATGTATTTTTGAAT
TTGAATGATAAGAGGTGGTGAGCACAAAGACAACCAAATTGACAGATTCGCCCTCCACTATTGAATGGAG
TAAACAAGGAAAATCTTTGTTCAAATTATTTTCAATTTTTTTAAAATCTAATTCCTATCAATTTGAGTTG
ATTTTTTCGATCTTCTTTCACAAAATTTAATTTTTTTTTTCAACTATGTGTGCGCTCGAGCAAAAATTTA
CGAACTATTATCTGCGCAAGCAACTGTTGGGAAGGGCGATCGGTGCGGGCCTCTTCGCTATTACGCCAGC
TGGCGAAAGGGGGATGTGCTGCAAGGCGATTAAGTTGGGTAACGCCAGGGTTTTCCCAGTCACGACGTTG
TAAAACGACGGCCAGTGAGCGCGCGTAATACGACTCACTATAGGGCGAATTGGGTACCGGGCCCACCCCC
CTACTCCAAAAATGTCAAAGATACAGTCTCAGAAGACCAAAGGGCTATTGAGACTTTTCAACAAAGGGTA
ATTTCGGGAAACCTCCTCGGATTCCATTGCCCAGCTATCTGTCACTTCATCGAAAGGACAGTAGAAAAGG
AAGGTGGCTCCTACAAATGCCATCATTGCGATAAAGGAAAGGCTATCATTCAAGATGCCTCTGCCGACAG
TGGTCCCAAAGATGGACCCCCACCCACGAGGAGCATCGTGGAAAAAGAAGACGTTCCAACCACGTCTTCA
AAGCAAGTGGATTGATGTGACATCTCCACTGACGTAAGGGATGACGCACAATCCCACTATCCTTCGCAAG
ACCCTTCCTCTATATAAGGAAGTTCATTTCATTTGGAGAGGACCTCGAGATGGAAGACGCCAAAAACATA
AAGAAAGGCCCGGCGCCATTCTATCCGCTGGAAGATGGAACCGCTGGAGAGCAACTGCATAAGGCTATGA
AGAGATACGCCCTGGTTCCTGGAACAATTGCTTTTACAGATGCACATATCGAGGTGGACATCACTTACGC
TGAGTACTTCGAAATGTCCGTTCGGTTGGCAGAAGCTATGAAACGATATGGGCTGAATACAAATCACAGA
ATCGTCGTATGCAGTGAAAACTCTCTTCAATTCTTTATGCCGGTGTTGGGCGCGTTATTTATCGGAGTTG
CAGTTGCGCCCGCGAACGACATTTATAATGAACGTGAATTGCTCAACAGTATGGGCATTTCGCAGCCTAC
CGTGGTGTTCGTTTCCAAAAAGGGGTTGCAAAAAATTTTGAACGTGCAAAAAAAGCTCCCAATCATCCAA
AAAATTATTATCATGGATTCTAAAACGGATTACCAGGGATTTCAGTCGATGTACACGTTCGTCACATCTC
ATCTACCTCCCGGTTTTAATGAATACGATTTTGTGCCAGAGTCCTTCGATAGGGACAAGACAATTGCACT
GATCATGAACTCCTCTGGATCTACTGGTCTGCCTAAAGGTGTCGCTCTGCCTCATAGAACTGCCTGCGTG
AGATTCTCGCATGCCAGAGATCCTATTTTTGGCAATCAAATCATTCCGGATACTGCGATTTTAAGTGTTG
TTCCATTCCATCACGGTTTTGGAATGTTTACTACACTCGGATATTTGATATGTGGATTTCGAGTCGTCTT
AATGTATAGATTTGAAGAAGAGCTGTTTCTGAGGAGCCTTCAGGATTACAAGATTCAAAGTGCGCTGCTG
GTGCCAACCCTATTCTCCTTCTTCGCCAAAAGCACTCTGATTGACAAATACGATTTATCTAATTTACACG
AAATTGCTTCTGGTGGCGCTCCCCTCTCTAAGGAAGTCGGGGAAGCGGTTGCCAAGAGGTTCCATCTGCC
AGGTATCAGGCAAGGATATGGGCTCACTGAGACTACATCAGCTATTCTGATTACACCCGAGGGGGATGAT
AAACCGGGCGCGGTCGGTAAAGTTGTTCCATTTTTTGAAGCGAAGGTTGTGGATCTGGATACCGGGAAAA
CGCTGGGCGTTAATCAAAGAGGCGAACTGTGTGTGAGAGGTCCTATGATTATGTCCGGTTATGTAAACAA
TCCGGAAGCGACCAACGCCTTGATTGACAAGGATGGATGGCTACATTCTGGAGACATAGCTTACTGGGAC
GAAGACGAACACTTCTTCATCGTTGACCGCCTGAAGTCTCTGATTAAGTACAAAGGCTATCAGGTGGCTC
CCGCTGAATTGGAATCCATCTTGCTCCAACACCCCAACATCTTCGACGCAGGTGTCGCAGGTCTTCCCGA
CGATGACGCCGGTGAACTTCCCGCCGCCGTTGTTGTTTTGGAGCACGGAAAGACGATGACGGAAAAAGAG
ATCGTGGATTACGTCGCCAGTCAAGTAACAACCGCGAAAAAGTTGCGCGGAGGAGTTGTGTTTGTGGACG
AAGTACCGAAAGGTCTTACCGGAAAACTCGACGCAAGAAAAATCAGAGAGATCCTCATAAAGGCCAAGAA
GGGCGGAAAGATCGCCGTGTAAGAATTCCTTGTCGACTTCCCTGCAGTCGCCATGCGGTCATTACACTAT
CCCTAGGATCGGTATCCAGCTAGTACAAACCGGTTTTACTATCTTTTACTCTTGAACTAGTTAATGTGTG
AGTAGTTTCCCGATAAGGGAAATTAGGGTTCTTATAGGGTTTCGCTCATGTGTTGAGCATATAAGAAACC
CTTAGTATGTATTTGTATTTGTAAAATACTTCTATCAATAAAATTTCTAATTCCTAAAACCAAAATCCAG
TACTAAAATCCAGATCGCGGCCGCCACCGCGGTGGAGCTCCAGCTTTTGTTCCCTTTAGTGAGGGTTAAT
TGCGCGCTTGGCGTAATCATGGTCATAGCTGTTTCCTGTGTGAAATTGTTATCCGCTCACAATTCCACAC
AACATACGAGCCGGAAGHCATAAAGTGTAAAGCCTGGGGTGCCTAATGAGTGAGCTAACTCACATTAATT
GCGTTGCGCTCACTGCCCGCTTTCCAGTCGGGAAACCTGTCGTGCCAGCTGCATTAATGAATCGGCCAAC
GCGCGGGGAGAGGCGGTTTGCGTATTGGGCGCTCTTCCGCTTCCTCGCTCACTGACTCGCTGCGCTCGGT
CGTTCGGCTGCGGCGAGCGGTATCAGCTCACTCAAAGGCGGTAATACGGTTATCCACAGAATCAGGGGAT
AACGCAGGAAAGAACATGAAGGCCTTGACAGGATATATTGGCGGGTAAACTAAGTCGCTGTATGTGTTTG
TTTGAGATCTCATGTGAGCAAAAGGCCAGCAAAAGGCCAGGAACCGTAAAAAGGCCGCGTTGCTGGCGTT
TTTCCATAGGCTCCGCCCCCCTGACGAGCATCACAAAAATCGACGCTCAAGTCAGAGGTGGCGAAACCCG
ACAGGACTATAAAGATACCAGGCGTTTCCCCCTGGAAGCTCCCTCGTGCGCTCTCCTGTTCCGACCCTGC
CGCTTACCGGATACCTGTCCGCCTTTCTCCCTTCGGGAAGCGTGGCGCTTTCTCATAGCTCACGCTGTAG
GTATCTCAGTTCGGTGTAGGTCGTTCGCTCCAAGCTGGGCTGTGTGCACGAACCCCCCGTTCAGCCCGAC
CGCTGCGCCTTATCCGGTAACTATCGTCTTGAGTCCAACCCGGTAAGACACGACTTATCGCCACTGGCAG
CAGCCACTGGTAACAGGATTAGCAGAGCGAGGTATGTAGGCGGTGCTACAGAGTTCTTGAAGTGGTGGCC
TAACTACGGCTACACTAGAAGAACAGTATTTGGTATCTGCGCTCTGCTGAAGCCAGTTACCTTCGGAAGA
AGAGTTGGTAGCTCTTGATCCGGCAAACAAACCACCGCTGGTAGCGGTGGTTTTTTTGTTTGCAAGCAGC
AGATTACGCGCAGAAAAAAAGGATCTCAAGAAGATCCTTTGATCTTTTCTACGGGGTCTGACGCTCAGTG
GAACGAAAACTCACGTTAAGGGATTTTGGTCATGAGATTATCAAAAAGGATCTTCACCTAGATCCTTTTA
AATTAAAAATGAAGTTTTAAATCAATCTAAAGTATATATGTGTAACATTGGTCTAGTGATTAGAAAAACT
CATCGAGCATCAAATGAAACTGCAATTTATTCATATCAGGATTATCAATACCATATTTTTGAAAAAGCCG
TTTCTGTAATGAAGGAGAAAACTCACCGAGGCAGTTCCATAGGATGGCAAGATCCTGGTATCGGTCTGCG
ATTCCGACTCGTCCAACATCAATACAACCTATTAATTTCCCCTCGTCAAAAATAAGGTTATCAAGTGAGA
AATCACCATGAGTGACGACTGAATCCGGTGAGAATGGCAAAAGTTTATGCATTTCTTTCCAGACTTGTTC
AACAGGCCAGCCATTACGCTCGTCATCAAAATCACTCGCATCAACCAAACCGTTATTCATTCGTGATTGC
GCCTGAGCGAGACGAAATACGCGATCGCTGTTAAAAGGACAATTACAAACAGGAATCGAATGCAACCGGC
GCAGGAACACTGCCAGCGCATCAACAATATTTTCACCTGAATCAGGATATTCTTCTAATACCTGGAATGC
TGTTTTCCCTGGGATCGCAGTGGTGAGTAACCATGCATCATCAGGAGTACGGATAAAATGCTTGATGGTC
GGAAGAGGCATAAATTCCGTCAGCCAGTTTAGTCTGACCATCTCATCTGTAACAACATTGGCAACGCTAC
CTTTGCCATGTTTCAGAAACAACTCTGGCGCATCGGGCTTCCCATACAATCGGTAGATTGTCGCACCTGA
TTGCCCGACATTATCGCGAGCCCATTTATACCCATATAAATCAGCATCCATGTTGGAATTTAATCGCGGC
CTTGAGCAAGACGTTTCCCGTTGAATATGGCTCATAACACCCCTTGTATTACTGTTTATGTAAGCAGACA
GTTTTATTGTTCATGATGATATATTTTTATCTTGTGCAATGTAACATCAGAGATTTTGAGACACAACGTG
GCTTTGTTGAATAAATCGAACTTTTGCTGAGTTGAAGGATCAGATCACGCATCTTCCCGACAACGCAGAC
CGTTCCGTGGCAAAGCAAAAGTTCAAAATCACCAACTGGTCCACCTACAACAAAGCTCTCATCAACCGTG
GCTCCCTCACTTTCTGGCTGGATGATGGGGCGATTCAGGCGATCCCCATCCAACAGCCCGCCGTCGAGCG
GGCT
Features (pLannotate 1.2.2; 21 found; start..end, strand, type, name):
    542..564     +  misc_feature   LB T-DNA repeat: left border repeat from nopaline C58 T-DNA (truncated)
    587..839     -  terminator     NOS terminator: nopaline synthase terminator and poly(A) signal
    854..1789    -  CDS            Rluc: luciferase from the anthozoan coelenterate Renilla reniformis (sea pansy)
   2820..2958    -  CDS            lacZα (fragment): LacZα fragment of β-galactosidase; lacZ fragment
   2966..2984    +  promoter       T7 promoter: promoter for bacteriophage T7 RNA polymerase
   3059..3403    +  promoter       CaMV 35S promoter: strong constitutive promoter from cauliflower mosaic virus
   3356..3402    +  promoter       minimal CaMV 35S promoter: minimal 35S promoter from cauliflower mosaic virus
   3410..5062    +  CDS            luciferase: firefly luciferase; luc+; enhanced luc+ version of the luciferase gene
   5172..5336    +  polyA_signal   CaMV poly(A) signal (fragment): cauliflower mosaic virus polyadenylation signal
   5337..5360    -  misc_feature   MCS (fragment): pBluescript multiple cloning site
   5373..5391    -  promoter       T3 promoter: promoter for bacteriophage T3 RNA polymerase
   5436..5452    -  protein_bind   lac operator: The lac repressor binds to the lac operator to inhibit transcription in E. coli. This inhibition can be relieved by adding lactose or isopropyl-β-D-thiogalactopyranoside (IPTG). lac repressor encoded by lacI
   5460..5491    -  promoter       lac promoter: promoter for the E. coli lac operon
   5506..5527    -  protein_bind   CAP binding site: CAP binding activates transcription in the presence of cAMP. E. coli catabolite activator protein
   5540..5632    -  CDS            lacI (fragment): lac repressor; lacI; The lac repressor binds to the lac operator to inhibit transcription in E. coli. This inhibition can be relieved by adding lactose or isopropyl-β-D-thiogalactopyranoside (IPTG).
   5634..5758    -  rep_origin     RSF ori (fragment): Plasmids containing the RSF 1030 origin of replication can be propagated in E. coli cells that contain additional plasmids with compatible origins.
   5766..5790    +  misc_feature   RB T-DNA repeat: right border repeat from nopaline C58 T-DNA
   5881..6469    -  rep_origin     ori: high-copy-number ColE1/pMB1/pBR322/pUC origin of replication
   6640..7455    -  CDS            KanR: aminoglycoside phosphotransferase; aph(3')-Ia; confers resistance to kanamycin in bacteria or G418 (Geneticin®) in eukaryotes
   7640..7741    +  CDS            TRA2_ECOLX (fragment): Protein predicted: Swiss-Prot protein existence level 4. Required for transposition of transposon Tn903. From Escherichia coli.
   7746..407     +  rep_origin     pSa ori (across the origin): origin of replication from bacterial plasmid pSa
