[The description below was written by a language model from this plasmid's Addgene catalogue record and pLannotate feature annotations shown in this document.]
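Description:
pGrDL_SPb is a plant expression binary vector of about 7.8 kb, derived from pGrDL_SP and built as a dual luciferase reporter for testing microRNA target sequences in transient plant assays. It is maintained in E. coli at high copy through a ColE1/pUC-type origin and selected with kanamycin via an aph(3')-Ia gene. It also carries the pSa origin, which in small binary vectors of this kind supports replication in Agrobacterium. Nopaline-type left and right T-DNA border repeats flank the reporter region, so both luciferase cassettes would be transferred together into plant cells. No plant selectable marker is annotated within the borders, which fits a transient rather than stable expression design.

Two divergently arranged expression units lie within the T-DNA. In one, the CaMV 35S promoter drives the enhanced firefly luciferase (luc+), followed by a CaMV polyadenylation signal. The catalogue purpose indicates that candidate miRNA target sequences are inserted into this plasmid, presumably in association with one reporter, but the record does not state the exact insertion site. The other unit encodes Renilla luciferase with a NOS terminator and serves as the internal normalisation control. The defining modification of this version is that the NOS promoter originally driving Renilla was replaced with a roughly 1 kb tomato ACTIN promoter. That promoter is not annotated in the feature table but would correspond to the unannotated stretch upstream of the Rluc coding sequence. Residual pBluescript-derived elements (lacZα fragment, T7 and T3 promoters, lac promoter/operator) remain as cloning remnants. Repression directed by a miRNA is read out as a change in the ratio of the two luciferase signals.
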