Addgene plasmid #83205: pGrDL_SPb
Purpose: receives miRNA target sequences for testing using the dual luciferase assay system
Depositing lab: Peer Schenk. Depositing organization: University of Queensland. Publication: An Optimized Transient Dual Luciferase Assay for Quantifying MicroRNA Directed Repression of Targeted Sequences. Moyle RL, Carvalhais LC, Pretorius LS, Nowak E, Subramaniam G, Dalton-Morgan J, Schenk PM. Front Plant Sci. 2017 Sep 20;8:1631. doi: 10.3389/fpls.2017.01631. eCollection 2017. PubMed 28979287.
Backbone
  Vector backbone: pGrDL_SP
  Backbone manufacturer: Richard Moyle
  Backbone size w/o insert (bp): 7086
  Total vector size (bp): 7769
  Modifications to backbone: replaced NOS promoter with a tomato ACTIN promoter to drive expression of the Renilla luciferase
  Vector type: Plant Expression
Growth in bacteria
  Bacterial resistance: Kanamycin, 50 μg/mL
  Growth temperature: 37°C
  Growth strain: DH5alpha
  Copy number: High Copy
Gene/Insert
  Gene/Insert name: Tomato ACTIN promoter
  Species: Tomato
  Insert size (bp): 1007
  Promoter: Tomato ACTIN
  Cloning method: Restriction Enzyme; 5′ cloning site FSPI (unknown if destroyed); 3′ cloning site PSPXI (destroyed during cloning)
  Sequencing primers: 5′ ccactgcggaccagttatcatcc; 3′ cgccagctggcgtaatagc
Terms and licenses: Academic/Nonprofit Terms; Industry Terms: Not Available to Industry
How to cite: pGrDL_SPb was a gift from Peer Schenk (Addgene plasmid # 83205 ; http://n2t.net/addgene:83205 ; RRID:Addgene_83205)
