>Addgene plasmid #83205 | pGrDL_SPb | addgene partial sequence | sequence record 163425 | M13pUC-Rev 5'-AGCGGATAACAATTTCACACAGG-3'
GACCATGATTACGCCAAGCGCGCAATTAACCCTCACTAAAGGGAACAAAAGCTGGAGCTCCACCGCGGTG
GCGGCCGCGATCTGGATTTTAGTACTGGATTTTGGTTTTAGGAATTAGAAATTTTATTGATAGAAGTATT
TTACAAATACAAATACATACTAAGGGTTTCTTATATGCTCAACACATGAGCGAAACCCTATAAGAACCCT
AATTTCCCTTATCGGGAAACTACTCACACATTAACTAGTTCAAGAGTAAAAGATAGTAAAACCGGTTTGT
ACTAGCTGGATACCGATCCTAGGGATAGTGTAATGACCGCATGGCGACTGCAGGGAAGTCGACAAGGAAT
TCTTACACGGCGATCTTTCCGCCCTTCTTGGCCTTTATGAGGATCTCTCTGATTTTTCTTGCGTCGAGTT
TTCCGGTAAGACCTTTCGGTACTTCGTCCACAAACACAACTCCTCCGCGCAACTTTTTCGCGGTTGTTAC
TTGACTGGCGACGTAATCCACGATCTCTTTTTCCGTCATCGTCTTTCCGTGCTCCAAAACAACAACGGCG
GCGGGAAGTTCACCGGCGTCATCGTCGGGAAGACCTGCGACACCTGCGTCGAAGATGTTGGGGTGTTGGA
GCAAGATGGATTCCAATTCAGCGGGAGCCACCTGATAGCCTTTGTACTTAATCAGAGACTTCAGGCGGTC
AACGATGAAGAAGTGTTCGTCTTCGTCCCAGTAAGCTATGTCTCCAGAATGTAGCCATCCATCCTTGTCA
ATCAAGGCGTTGGTCGCTTCCGGATTGTTTACATAACCGGACATAATCATAGGACCTCTCACACACAGTT
CGCCTCTTTGATTAACGCCCAGCGTTTTCCCGGTATCCAGATCCACAACCTTCGCTTCAAAAAATGGAAC
AACTTTACCGACCGCGCCCGGTTTATCATCCCCCTCGGGTGTAATCAGAATAGCTGATGTAGTCTCAGTG
AGCCCATATCCTTGCCTGATACCTGGCAGATGGAACCTCTTGGCAACCGCTTCCCCGACTTCCTTAGAGA
GGGGAGCGCCACCAGAAGCAATTTC
