>Addgene plasmid #83205 | pGrDL_SPb | addgene partial sequence | sequence record 163426 | Ppyralis-luc-R 5'-CAGCCCATATCGTTTCATAGCTTCT-3'
ATTTCGAAGTACTCAGCGTAAGTGATGTCCACCTCGATATGTGCATCTGTAAAAGCAATTGTTCCAGGAA
CCAGGGCGTATCTCTTCATAGCCTTATGCAGTTGCTCTCCAGCGGTTCCATCTTCCAGCGGATAGAATGG
CGCCGGGCCTTTCTTTATGTTTTTGGCGTCTTCCATCTCGAGGTCCTCTCCAAATGAAATGAACTTCCTT
ATATAGAGGAAGGGTCTTGCGAAGGATAGTGGGATTGTGCGTCATCCCTTACGTCAGTGGAGATGTCACA
TCAATCCACTTGCTTTGAAGACGTGGTTGGAACGTCTTCTTTTTCCACGATGCTCCTCGTGGGTGGGGGT
CCATCTTTGGGACCACTGTCGGCAGAGGCATCTTGAATGATAGCCTTTCCTTTATCGCAATGATGGCATT
TGTAGGAGCCACCTTCCTTTTCTACTGTCCTTTCGATGAAGTGACAGATAGCTGGGCAATGGAATCCGAG
GAGGTTTCCCGAAATTACCCTTTGTTGAAAAGTCTCAATAGCCCTTTGGTCTTCTGAGACTGTATCTTTG
ACATTTTTGGAGTAGGGGGGTGGGCCCGGTACCCAATTCGCCCTATAGTGAGTCGTATTACGCGCGCTCA
CTGGCCGTCGTTTTACAACGTCGTGACTGGGAAAACCCTGGCGTTACCCAACTTAATCGCCTTGCAGCAC
ATCCCCCTTTCGCCAGCTGGCGTAATAGCGAAGAGGCCCGCACCGATCGCCCTTCCCAACAGTTGCTTGC
GCAGATAATAGTTCGTAAATTTTTGCTCGAGCGCACACATAGTTGAAAAAAAAAATTAAATTTTGTGAAA
GAAGATCGAAAAAATCAACTCAAATTGATAGGAATTAGATTTTAAAAAAATTGAAAATAATTTGAACAAA
GATT
