>Addgene plasmid #83205 | pGrDL_SPb | addgene partial sequence | sequence record 164847 | Rluc-R 5'-TTTACATCTGGCCCACCACT-3'
TCCGTTTCCTTTGTTCTGGATCATAAACTTTCGAAGTCATGTCGATCGACCTCGACTTTTAATCAACTGA
AAGTAAAAGCAAGTTAAATCAGCACACTTAGTCTAACCTAAACATATACATGAAGGTATCAACACATAAC
ACAACATCATAAGATCGATTCAGAACTCAACTAAATGTCTCTAGTCATATAAGGTTTTACTTGTTAGTAA
GTAAACTGATATATCTAAATCCCAGACAATTTGGAGCTCAGTCAACAGGCGGACACTTGTAATAATAAAA
ACATGCTTCGTTTTTCCGTATAGCAGCCAAAAAAAAAAGATCCATCAAAGTTTAGCTAAATTTGCTGGTA
ACCAAAATGAGTATGCAGAGATCAAGTACTAATAACACAGTAGATCTAGGAAAATTAAGAGCAGATCAAG
TTCATGACAGATTGACCATAAAAACAACAGATCTGGAAAAATCAAAGAGAATATCACACCTAAATCTAAG
TTTTACTAAGTAATTAGAGCAGTAGAGTAATCAGAAGAACAAAAAGCAGCGATTCAACATGAGTAAGTAG
AGCAGATCTCAAAGCAGAAATTGAAAGAAAAGAAGCAAGTAAATAAAGCAAGATCTGATGAAGAAGATAG
GTTAGATTACCGAAAAGGAAATGAAAATGGATCTGAAAAGCAAAGGCAAACGGATGATGACTTGTGGCCG
ACTTGCTTTCTCTCTCTACAGTCTGGAAGAGGATGAATGAGTTAAGACAATACACAAGTATATATATAGT
CGTAAAAACTGGCTGAGACGGCCTTTGAATTTATAATTTTCTTTTTTATTCTATTCAATGTATTTTTGAA
TTTGAATGATAAGAGGTGGTGAGCACAAAGACAACCAAATTGACAGATTCGCCCTCCACTATTGAATGGA
GTAAACAAGGAAAATCTTTGTTCAAATTATTTTCAATTTTTTTAAAATCTAATTCCTATCAATTTGAGTT
GATTTTTTCGATCTTCTTTCACAAAATTTAATTTTTTT
